Addgene plasmid #62122: pMuLE ENTR CMV/TO-miR-30 L1-R5
Purpose: (Empty Backbone) MuLE (Multiple Lentiviral Expression) Entry vector containing a tet-inducible CMV promoter and miR30-based hairpin module for shRNA expression. Compatible with MultiSite Gateway cloning
Depositing lab: Ian Frew. Depositing organization: University of Zurich. Publication: A versatile modular vector system for rapid combinatorial mammalian genetics. Albers J, Danzer C, Rechsteiner M, Lehmann H, Brandt LP, Hejhal T, Catalano A, Busenhart P, Goncalves AF, Brandt S, Bode PK, Bode-Lesniewska B, Wild PJ, Frew IJ. J Clin Invest. 2015 Mar 9. pii: 79743. doi: 10.1172/JCI79743. PubMed 25751063.
Backbone
  Vector backbone: N/A
  Vector type: Mammalian Expression, RNAi ; MuLE Gateway Entry Vector
Growth in bacteria
  Bacterial resistance: Kanamycin, 50 μg/mL
  Growth temperature: 37°C
  Growth strain: DH5alpha
  Copy number: High Copy
Gene/Insert
  Gene/Insert name: None
Terms and licenses: Academic/Nonprofit Terms; Industry Terms: Not Available to Industry
How to cite: pMuLE ENTR CMV/TO-miR-30 L1-R5 was a gift from Ian Frew (Addgene plasmid # 62122 ; http://n2t.net/addgene:62122 ; RRID:Addgene_62122)
