[The description below was written by a language model from this plasmid's Addgene catalogue record and pLannotate feature annotations shown in this document.]
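Description:
pMuLE ENTR CMV/TO-miR-30 L1-R5 is a small (about 3.5 kb) Gateway entry plasmid from the MuLE (Multiple Lentiviral Expression) toolkit, supplied as an empty backbone for building tetracycline-regulated, microRNA-embedded shRNA cassettes. It is not itself a lentiviral vector. It is a shuttle module propagated in E. coli from a high-copy ColE1/pUC-type origin and selected with kanamycin through an aph(3')-Ia resistance gene. The backbone also carries typical entry-vector features, including rrnB T1 and T2 terminators that insulate the cloning region from read-through transcription, a T7 promoter, and short lacI and lacZα remnants that have no evident function here. The record does not name a parental backbone.

The functional cassette lies between an attL1 site and an attR5 site. It consists of the human cytomegalovirus immediate-early enhancer and promoter followed by two short elements annotated as PLtetO-1 fragments. These most likely represent the tandem tet operator sites of a CMV/TO design, in which Tet repressor binding blocks transcription until tetracycline or doxycycline is added. Downstream are the 5' and 3' flanking sequences of human miR-30a, separated by a short gap where a user-designed hairpin can be inserted. The resulting Pol II transcript is then processed by the endogenous microRNA machinery into a mature silencing RNA. No hairpin or gene is present in the deposited plasmid.

The L1-R5 site combination places this module at the first position in a MultiSite Gateway LR reaction. There it is joined with other compatible MuLE entry modules into a lentiviral destination vector, allowing inducible knockdown to be combined with other genetic elements in mammalian cells.
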