Features (pLannotate 1.2.2; 15 found; start..end, strand, type, name):
      9..132     +  protein_bind   attR5: mutant version of attR; recombination site for the Gateway® LR reaction LR Clonase™
    188..206     -  promoter       T7 promoter: promoter for bacteriophage T7 RNA polymerase
    340..1149    +  CDS            KanR: aminoglycoside phosphotransferase; aph(3')-Ia; confers resistance to kanamycin in bacteria or G418 (Geneticin®) in eukaryotes
   1296..1884    +  rep_origin     ori: high-copy-number ColE1/pMB1/pBR322/pUC origin of replication
   2067..2159    +  CDS            lacI (fragment): lac repressor; lacI; The lac repressor binds to the lac operator to inhibit transcription in E. coli. This inhibition can be relieved by adding lactose or isopropyl-β-D-thiogalactopyranoside (IPTG).
   2214..2241    -  terminator     rrnB T2 terminator: transcription terminator T2 from the E. coli rrnB gene
   2373..2416    +  terminator     rrnB T1 terminator: Escherichia coli rrnB; transcription terminator T1 from the E. coli rrnB gene
   2463..2499    -  CDS            lacZα (fragment): LacZα fragment of β-galactosidase; lacZ fragment
   2515..2614    +  protein_bind   attL1: mutant version of attL; recombination site for the Gateway® LR reaction LR Clonase™
   2660..2961    +  enhancer       CMV enhancer: human cytomegalovirus immediate early enhancer
   2962..3165    +  promoter       CMV promoter: human cytomegalovirus (CMV) immediate early promoter
   3167..3186    +  promoter       PLtetO-1 promoter (fragment): modified phage lambda PL promoter with tet operator sites (Lutz and Bujard, 1997)
   3188..3207    +  promoter       PLtetO-1 promoter (fragment): modified phage lambda PL promoter with tet operator sites (Lutz and Bujard, 1997)
   3244..3337    +  ncRNA          5' miR-30a: sequence upstream of the 71-nt precursor of the human miR-30a microRNA (Zeng et al., 2002) miRNA
   3351..3463    +  ncRNA          3' miR-30a: sequence downstream of the 71-nt precursor of the human miR-30a microRNA (Zeng et al., 2002) miRNA
>Addgene plasmid #62122 | pMuLE ENTR CMV/TO-miR-30 L1-R5 | depositor full sequence | sequence record 101406 | Full Sequence
CTAGAGGACAACTTTGTATACAAAAGTTGAACGAGAAACGTAAAATGATATAAATATCAATATATTAAAT
TAGATTTTGCATAAAAAACAGACTACATAATACTGTAAAACACAACATATCCAGTCACTATGAATCAACT
ACTTAGATGGTATTAGTGACCTGTACTGCAGGGCGGCCGCGATATCCCCTATAGTGAGTCGTATTACATG
GTCATAGCTGTTTCCTGGCAGCTCTGGCCCGTGTCTCAAAATCTCTGATGTTACATTGCACAAGATAAAA
ATATATCATCATGAACAATAAAACTGTCTGCTTACATAAACAGTAATACAAGGGGTGTTATGAGCCATAT
TCAACGGGAAACGTCGAGGCCGCGATTAAATTCCAACATGGATGCTGATTTATATGGGTATAAATGGGCT
CGCGATAATGTCGGGCAATCAGGTGCGACAATCTATCGCTTGTATGGGAAGCCCGATGCGCCAGAGTTGT
TTCTGAAACATGGCAAAGGTAGCGTTGCCAATGATGTTACAGATGAGATGGTCAGACTAAACTGGCTGAC
GGAATTTATGCCTCTTCCGACCATCAAGCATTTTATCCGTACTCCTGATGATGCATGGTTACTCACCACT
GCGATCCCCGGAAAAACAGCATTCCAGGTATTAGAAGAATATCCTGATTCAGGTGAAAATATTGTTGATG
CGCTGGCAGTGTTCCTGCGCCGGTTGCATTCGATTCCTGTTTGTAATTGTCCTTTTAACAGCGATCGCGT
ATTTCGTCTCGCTCAGGCGCAATCACGAATGAATAACGGTTTGGTTGATGCGAGTGATTTTGATGACGAG
CGTAATGGCTGGCCTGTTGAACAAGTCTGGAAAGAAATGCATAAACTTTTGCCATTCTCACCGGATTCAG
TCGTCACTCATGGTGATTTCTCACTTGATAACCTTATTTTTGACGAGGGGAAATTAATAGGTTGTATTGA
TGTTGGACGAGTCGGAATCGCAGACCGATACCAGGATCTTGCCATCCTATGGAACTGCCTCGGTGAGTTT
TCTCCTTCATTACAGAAACGGCTTTTTCAAAAATATGGTATTGATAATCCTGATATGAATAAATTGCAGT
TTCATTTGATGCTCGATGAGTTTTTCTAATCAGAATTGGTTAATTGGTTGTAACACTGGCAGAGCATTAC
GCTGACTTGACGGGACGGCGCAAGCTCATGACCAAAATCCCTTAACGTGAGTTACGCGTCGTTCCACTGA
GCGTCAGACCCCGTAGAAAAGATCAAAGGATCTTCTTGAGATCCTTTTTTTCTGCGCGTAATCTGCTGCT
TGCAAACAAAAAAACCACCGCTACCAGCGGTGGTTTGTTTGCCGGATCAAGAGCTACCAACTCTTTTTCC
GAAGGTAACTGGCTTCAGCAGAGCGCAGATACCAAATACTGTTCTTCTAGTGTAGCCGTAGTTAGGCCAC
CACTTCAAGAACTCTGTAGCACCGCCTACATACCTCGCTCTGCTAATCCTGTTACCAGTGGCTGCTGCCA
GTGGCGATAAGTCGTGTCTTACCGGGTTGGACTCAAGACGATAGTTACCGGATAAGGCGCAGCGGTCGGG
CTGAACGGGGGGTTCGTGCACACAGCCCAGCTTGGAGCGAACGACCTACACCGAACTGAGATACCTACAG
CGTGAGCTATGAGAAAGCGCCACGCTTCCCGAAGGGAGAAAGGCGGACAGGTATCCGGTAAGCGGCAGGG
TCGGAACAGGAGAGCGCACGAGGGAGCTTCCAGGGGGAAACGCCTGGTATCTTTATAGTCCTGTCGGGTT
TCGCCACCTCTGACTTGAGCGTCGATTTTTGTGATGCTCGTCAGGGGGGCGGAGCCTATGGAAAAACGCC
AGCAACGCGGCCTTTTTACGGTTCCTGGCCTTTTGCTGGCCTTTTGCTCACATGTTCTTTCCTGCGTTAT
CCCCTGATTCTGTGGATAACCGTATTACCGCCTTTGAGTGAGCTGATACCGCTCGCCGCAGCCGAACGAC
CGAGCGCAGCGAGTCAGTGAGCGAGGAAGCGGAAGAGCGCCCAATACGCAAACCGCCTCTCCCCGCGCGT
TGGCCGATTCATTAATGCAGCTGGCACGACAGGTTTCCCGACTGGAAAGCGGGCAGTGAGCGCAACGCAA
TTAATACGCGTACCGCTAGCCAGGAAGAGTTTGTAGAAACGCAAAAAGGCCATCCGTCAGGATGGCCTTC
TGCTTAGTTTGATGCCTGGCAGTTTATGGCGGGCGTCCTGCCCGCCACCCTCCGGGCCGTTGCTTCACAA
CGTTCAAATCCGCTCCCGGCGGATTTGTCCTACTCAGGAGAGCGTTCACCGACAAACAACAGATAAAACG
AAAGGCCCAGTCTTCCGACTGAGCCTTTCGTTTTATTTGATGCCTGGCAGTTCCCTACTCTCGCGTTAAC
GCTAGCATGGATGTTTTCCCAGTCACGACGTTGTAAAACGACGGCCAGTCTTAAGCTCGGGCCCCAAATA
ATGATTTTATTTTGACTGATAGTGACCTGTTCGTTGCAACAAATTGATGAGCAATGCTTTTTTATAATGC
CAACTTTGTACAAAAAAGCAGGCTGGAGACCCAAGCTTGGTACCGAGAAAGGAACCTTGGGAGTTCCGCT
TACATAACTTACGGTAAATGGCCCGCCTGGCTGACCGCCCAACGACCCCCGCCCATTGACGTCAATAATG
ACGTATGTTCCCATAGTAACGCCAATAGGGACTTTCCATTGACGTCAATGGGTGGAGTATTTACGGTAAA
CTGCCCACTTGGCAGTACATCAAGTGTATCATATGCCAAGTACGCCCCCTATTGACGTCAATGACGGTAA
ATGGCCCGCCTGGCATTATGCCCAGTACATGACCTTATGGGACTTTCCTACTTGGCAGTACATCTACGTA
TTAGTCATCGCTATTACCATGGTGATGCGGTTTTGGCAGTACATCAATGGGCGTGGATAGCGGTTTGACT
CACGGGGATTTCCAAGTCTCCACCCCATTGACGTCAATGGGAGTTTGTTTTGGCACCAAAATCAACGGGA
CTTTCCAAAATGTCGTAACAACTCCGCCCCATTGACGCAAATGGGCGGTAGGCGTGTACGGTGGGAGGTC
TATATAAGCAGAGCTCTCCCTATCAGTGATAGAGATCTCCCTATCAGTGATAGAGATCGTCGACTAGTCG
ACTAGGGATAACAGGGTAATTGTTTGAATGAGGCTTCAGTACTTTACAGAATCGTTGCCTGCACATCTTG
GAAACACTTGCTGGGATTACTTCTTCAGGTTAACCCAACAGAAGGCTCGAGCAACCAGAATTCAAGGGGC
TACTTTAGGAGCAATTATCTTGTTTACTAAAACTGAATACCTTGCTATCTCTTTGATACATTTTTACAAA
GCTGAATTAAAATGGTATAAATTAAATCACTTTTTTCAATTGGAAGACTAATGCGTTTAT
