>Addgene plasmid #62122 | pMuLE ENTR CMV/TO-miR-30 L1-R5 | addgene partial sequence | sequence record 103478 | M13-F20 5'-TGTAAAACGACGGCCAGT-3'
GACTGATAGTGACCTGTTCGTTGCAACAAATTGATGAGCAATGCTTTTTTATAATGCCAACTTTGTACAA
AAAAGCAGGCTGGAGACCCAAGCTTGGTACCGAGAAAGGAACCTTGGGAGTTCCGCTTACATAACTTACG
GTAAATGGCCCGCCTGGCTGACCGCCCAACGACCCCCGCCCATTGACGTCAATAATGACGTATGTTCCCA
TAGTAACGCCAATAGGGACTTTCCATTGACGTCAATGGGTGGAGTATTTACGGTAAACTGCCCACTTGGC
AGTACATCAAGTGTATCATATGCCAAGTACGCCCCCTATTGACGTCAATGACGGTAAATGGCCCGCCTGG
CATTATGCCCAGTACATGACCTTATGGGACTTTCCTACTTGGCAGTACATCTACGTATTAGTCATCGCTA
TTACCATGGTGATGCGGTTTTGGCAGTACATCAATGGGCGTGGATAGCGGTTTGACTCACGGGGATTTCC
AAGTCTCCACCCCATTGACGTCAATGGGAGTTTGTTTTGGCACCAAAATCAACGGGACTTTCCAAAATGT
CGTAACAACTCCGCCCCATTGACGCAAATGGGCGGTAGGCGTGTACGGTGGGAGGTCTATATAAGCAGAG
CTCTCCCTATCAGTGATAGAGATCTCCCTATCAGTGATAGAGATCGTCGACTAGTCGACTA
