>Addgene plasmid #62122 | pMuLE ENTR CMV/TO-miR-30 L1-R5 | addgene partial sequence | sequence record 103480 | M13-Rev 5'-CAGGAAACAGCTATGACC-3'
TCACTAATACCATCTAAGTAGTTGATTCATAGTGACTGGATATGTTGTGTTTTACAGTATTATGTAGTCT
GTTTTTTATGCAAAATCTAATTTAATATATTGATATTTATATCATTTTACGTTTCTCGTTCAACTTTTGT
ATACAAAGTTGTCCTCTAGATAAACGCATTAGTCTTCCAATTGAAAAAAGTGATTTAATTTATACCATTT
TAATTCAGCTTTGTAAAAATGTATCAAAGAGATAGCAAGGTATTCAGTTTTAGTAAACAAGATAATTGCT
CCTAAAGTAGCCCCTTGAATTCTGGTTGCTCGAGCCTTCTGTTGGGTTAACCTGAAGAAGTAATCCCAGC
AAGTGTTTCCAAGATGTGCAGGCAACGATTCTGTAAAGTACTGAAGCCTCATTCAAACAATTACCCTGTT
ATCCCTAGTCGACTAGTCGACGATCTCTATCACTGATAGGGAGATCTCTATCACTGATAGGGAGAGCTCT
GCTTATATAGACCTCCCACCGTACACGCCTACCGCCCATTTGCGTCAATGGGGCGGAGTTGTTACGACAT
TTTGGAAAGTCCCGTTGATTTTGGTGCCAAAACAAACTCCCATTGACGTCAATGGGGTGGAGACTTGGAA
ATCCCCGTGAGTCAAACCGCTATCCACGCCCATTGATGTACTGCCAAAACCGCATCACCATGGTAATAGC
GATGACTAATACGTAGATGTACTG
